Addgene plasmid #108787: pBW2619_pCAG-PV1-VCre-N277-L1-ABI-NLS-BGHpA
Purpose: Expresses N-terminus to aa277of VCre recombinase fused to ABI CID
Depositing lab: Wilson Wong. Depositing organization: Boston University Main Campus. Publication: High-performance chemical- and light-inducible recombinases in mammalian cells and mice. Weinberg BH, Cho JH, Agarwal Y, Pham NTH, Caraballo LD, Walkosz M, Ortega C, Trexler M, Tague N, Law B, Benman WKJ, Letendre J, Beal J, Wong WW. Nat Commun. 2019 Oct 24;10(1):4845. doi: 10.1038/s41467-019-12800-7. PubMed 31649244.
Backbone
  Vector backbone: pCAGGS
  Vector type: Mammalian Expression, Cre/Lox, Synthetic Biology
Growth in bacteria
  Bacterial resistance: Ampicillin, 100 μg/mL
  Growth temperature: 37°C
  Growth strain: NEB Stable
  Copy number: High Copy
Gene/Insert
  Gene/Insert name: VCre recombinase fragment N-terminus to aa277
  Species: Synthetic
  Promoter: pCAG
  Tag / fusion protein: ABI,NLS (C terminal on insert)
  Cloning method: Restriction Enzyme; 5′ cloning site MluI (not destroyed); 3′ cloning site BspEI (not destroyed)
Terms and licenses: Academic/Nonprofit Terms; Industry Terms: Not Available to Industry
Depositor comments: Please visit https://www.biorxiv.org/content/10.1101/747121v1 for bioRxiv preprint.
How to cite: pBW2619_pCAG-PV1-VCre-N277-L1-ABI-NLS-BGHpA was a gift from Wilson Wong (Addgene plasmid # 108787 ; http://n2t.net/addgene:108787 ; RRID:Addgene_108787)
