[The description below was written by a language model from this plasmid's Addgene catalogue record and pLannotate feature annotations shown in this document.]
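Description:
pBW2619_pCAG-PV1-VCre-N277-L1-ABI-NLS-BGHpA is a 7,051 nt mammalian expression plasmid built on the pCAGGS backbone. It encodes one half of a split, chemically inducible VCre recombinase. It is propagated in E. coli as a high-copy plasmid through a ColE1/pUC-type origin and selected with ampicillin via the β-lactamase gene. The backbone also carries an SV40 origin and SV40 poly(A) signal, remnants of the lac promoter/operator region, and residual rabbit β-globin sequence with its poly(A) signal downstream of the insert, all typical pCAGGS leftovers.

The expression cassette is driven by the CAG promoter, annotated here as the CMV enhancer, chicken β-actin promoter and chimeric β-actin/β-globin intron, which gives strong constitutive expression in many mammalian cell types. The synthetic open reading frame encodes VCre from its N-terminus to amino acid 277, joined through a linker (L1) to a fragment of Arabidopsis ABI1, followed by a C-terminal nuclear localisation signal and terminated by the bGH poly(A) signal. The feature table annotates the ABI1 fragment but not the VCre portion, which presumably lies in the unannotated interval between the intron and ABI1. The "PV1" element in the name is not explained in the record.

ABI serves as a chemically induced dimerisation domain; in standard systems it binds a PYL partner in the presence of abscisic acid. This fragment would be expected to be co-expressed with a complementary C-terminal VCre fragment fused to the partner domain, so that the inducer reconstitutes recombinase activity, although that partner construct is not described here. The plasmid is intended for inducible recombination and synthetic gene circuit work in mammalian cells.
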