Features (pLannotate 1.2.2; 19 found; start..end, strand, type, name):
     46..62      -  protein_bind   lac operator: The lac repressor binds to the lac operator to inhibit transcription in E. coli. This inhibition can be relieved by adding lactose or isopropyl-β-D-thiogalactopyranoside (IPTG). lac repressor encoded by lacI
     70..100     -  promoter       lac promoter: promoter for the E. coli lac operon
    115..136     -  protein_bind   CAP binding site: CAP binding activates transcription in the presence of cAMP. E. coli catabolite activator protein
    149..188     -  CDS            lacI (fragment): lac repressor; lacI; The lac repressor binds to the lac operator to inhibit transcription in E. coli. This inhibition can be relieved by adding lactose or isopropyl-β-D-thiogalactopyranoside (IPTG).
    195..217     +  promoter       SV40 promoter (fragment): SV40 enhancer and early promoter
    221..355     +  rep_origin     SV40 ori: SV40 origin of replication
    375..509     +  polyA_signal   SV40 poly(A) signal: SV40 polyadenylation signal
    511..565     -  CDS            lacI (fragment): lac repressor; lacI; The lac repressor binds to the lac operator to inhibit transcription in E. coli. This inhibition can be relieved by adding lactose or isopropyl-β-D-thiogalactopyranoside (IPTG).
    748..1336    -  rep_origin     ori: high-copy-number ColE1/pMB1/pBR322/pUC origin of replication
   1507..2367    -  CDS            AmpR: β-lactamase; bla; confers resistance to ampicillin, carbenicillin, and related antibiotics
   2368..2472    -  promoter       AmpR promoter: bla
   2503..2882    +  enhancer       CMV enhancer: human cytomegalovirus immediate early enhancer
   2884..3159    +  promoter       chicken β-actin promoter: No description available
   3160..4175    +  intron         chimeric intron: chimera between introns from chicken β-actin and rabbit β-globin
   5183..6115    +  CDS            ABI1 (fragment): P2C56_ARATH - Experimental evidence at protein level: Swiss-Prot protein existence level 1. Key component and repressor of the abscisic acid (ABA) signaling pathway that regulates numerous ABA responses, such as stomatal closure, osmotic water permeability of the plasma membrane (Pos), drought-induced resistance and rhizogenesis, response to glucose, high light stress, seed germination and inhibition of vegetative growth. During the stomatal closure regulation, modulates the inward calcium-channel permeability as well as the actin reorganization in guard cells in response to ABA. Involved in t
   6128..6352    +  polyA_signal   bGH poly(A) signal: bovine growth hormone polyadenylation signal
   6356..6377    +  promoter       SV40 promoter (fragment): SV40 enhancer and early promoter
   6515..6586    +  CDS            HBB (fragment): HBB_PONPY - Experimental evidence at transcript level: Swiss-Prot protein existence level 2. Involved in oxygen transport from the lung to the various peripheral tissues. From Pongo pygmaeus (Bornean orangutan).
   6657..6712    +  polyA_signal   β-globin poly(A) signal: rabbit β-globin polyadenylation signal (Gil and Proudfoot, 1987)
>Addgene plasmid #108787 | pBW2619_pCAG-PV1-VCre-N277-L1-ABI-NLS-BGHpA | depositor full sequence | sequence record 205068 | Full Sequence
CCCAAGCTTGGCGTAATCATGGTCATAGCTGTTTCCTGTGTGAAATTGTTATCCGCTCACAATTCCACAC
AACATACGAGCCGGAAGCATAAAGTGTAAAGCCTGGGGTGCCTAATGAGTGAGCTAACTCACATTAATTG
CGTTGCGCTCACTGCCCGCTTTCCAGTCGGGAAACCTGTCGTGCCAGCGGATCCGCATCTCAATTAGTCA
GCAACCATAGTCCCGCCCCTAACTCCGCCCAGTTCCGCCCATTCTCCGCCCCATGGCTGACTAATTTTTT
TTATTTATGCAGAGGCCGAGGCCGCCTCGGCCTCTGAGCTATTCCAGAAGTAGTGAGGAGGCTTTTTTGG
AGGCCTAGGCTTTTGCAAAAAGCTAACTTGTTTATTGCAGCTTATAATGGTTACAAATAAAGCAATAGCA
TCACAAATTTCACAAATAAAGCATTTTTTTCACTGCATTCTAGTTGTGGTTTGTCCAAACTCATCAATGT
ATCTTATCATGTCTGGATCCGCTGCATTAATGAATCGGCCAACGCGCGGGGAGAGGCGGTTTGCGTATTG
GGCGCTCTTCCGCTTCCTCGCTCACTGACTCGCTGCGCTCGGTCGTTCGGCTGCGGCGAGCGGTATCAGC
TCACTCAAAGGCGGTAATACGGTTATCCACAGAATCAGGGGATAACGCAGGAAAGAACATGTGAGCAAAA
GGCCAGCAAAAGGCCAGGAACCGTAAAAAGGCCGCGTTGCTGGCGTTTTTCCATAGGCTCCGCCCCCCTG
ACGAGCATCACAAAAATCGACGCTCAAGTCAGAGGTGGCGAAACCCGACAGGACTATAAAGATACCAGGC
GTTTCCCCCTGGAAGCTCCCTCGTGCGCTCTCCTGTTCCGACCCTGCCGCTTACCGGATACCTGTCCGCC
TTTCTCCCTTCGGGAAGCGTGGCGCTTTCTCATAGCTCACGCTGTAGGTATCTCAGTTCGGTGTAGGTCG
TTCGCTCCAAGCTGGGCTGTGTGCACGAACCCCCCGTTCAGCCCGACCGCTGCGCCTTATCCGGTAACTA
TCGTCTTGAGTCCAACCCGGTAAGACACGACTTATCGCCACTGGCAGCAGCCACTGGTAACAGGATTAGC
AGAGCGAGGTATGTAGGCGGTGCTACAGAGTTCTTGAAGTGGTGGCCTAACTACGGCTACACTAGAAGAA
CAGTATTTGGTATCTGCGCTCTGCTGAAGCCAGTTACCTTCGGAAAAAGAGTTGGTAGCTCTTGATCCGG
CAAACAAACCACCGCTGGTAGCGGTGGTTTTTTTGTTTGCAAGCAGCAGATTACGCGCAGAAAAAAAGGA
TCTCAAGAAGATCCTTTGATCTTTTCTACGGGGTCTGACGCTCAGTGGAACGAAAACTCACGTTAAGGGA
TTTTGGTCATGAGATTATCAAAAAGGATCTTCACCTAGATCCTTTTAAATTAAAAATGAAGTTTTAAATC
AATCTAAAGTATATATGAGTAAACTTGGTCTGACAGTTACCAATGCTTAATCAGTGAGGCACCTATCTCA
GCGATCTGTCTATTTCGTTCATCCATAGTTGCCTGACTCCCCGTCGTGTAGATAACTACGATACGGGAGG
GCTTACCATCTGGCCCCAGTGCTGCAATGATACCGCGAGACCCACGCTCACCGGCTCCAGATTTATCAGC
AATAAACCAGCCAGCCGGAAGGGCCGAGCGCAGAAGTGGTCCTGCAACTTTATCCGCCTCCATCCAGTCT
ATTAATTGTTGCCGGGAAGCTAGAGTAAGTAGTTCGCCAGTTAATAGTTTGCGCAACGTTGTTGCCATTG
CTACAGGCATCGTGGTGTCACGCTCGTCGTTTGGTATGGCTTCATTCAGCTCCGGTTCCCAACGATCAAG
GCGAGTTACATGATCCCCCATGTTGTGCAAAAAAGCGGTTAGCTCCTTCGGTCCTCCGATCGTTGTCAGA
AGTAAGTTGGCCGCAGTGTTATCACTCATGGTTATGGCAGCACTGCATAATTCTCTTACTGTCATGCCAT
CCGTAAGATGCTTTTCTGTGACTGGTGAGTACTCAACCAAGTCATTCTGAGAATAGTGTATGCGGCGACC
GAGTTGCTCTTGCCCGGCGTCAATACGGGATAATACCGCGCCACATAGCAGAACTTTAAAAGTGCTCATC
ATTGGAAAACGTTCTTCGGGGCGAAAACTCTCAAGGATCTTACCGCTGTTGAGATCCAGTTCGATGTAAC
CCACTCGTGCACCCAACTGATCTTCAGCATCTTTTACTTTCACCAGCGTTTCTGGGTGAGCAAAAACAGG
AAGGCAAAATGCCGCAAAAAAGGGAATAAGGGCGACACGGAAATGTTGAATACTCATACTCTTCCTTTTT
CAATATTATTGAAGCATTTATCAGGGTTATTGTCTCATGAGCGGATACATATTTGAATGTATTTAGAAAA
ATAAACAAATAGGGGTTCCGCGCACATTTCCCCGAAAAGTGCCACCTGGGTCGACATTGATTATTGACTA
GTTATTAATAGTAATCAATTACGGGGTCATTAGTTCATAGCCCATATATGGAGTTCCGCGTTACATAACT
TACGGTAAATGGCCCGCCTGGCTGACCGCCCAACGACCCCCGCCCATTGACGTCAATAATGACGTATGTT
CCCATAGTAACGCCAATAGGGACTTTCCATTGACGTCAATGGGTGGAGTATTTACGGTAAACTGCCCACT
TGGCAGTACATCAAGTGTATCATATGCCAAGTACGCCCCCTATTGACGTCAATGACGGTAAATGGCCCGC
CTGGCATTATGCCCAGTACATGACCTTATGGGACTTTCCTACTTGGCAGTACATCTACGTATTAGTCATC
GCTATTACCATGGTCGAGGTGAGCCCCACGTTCTGCTTCACTCTCCCCATCTCCCCCCCCTCCCCACCCC
CAATTTTGTATTTATTTATTTTTTAATTATTTTGTGCAGCGATGGGGGCGGGGGGGGGGGGGGCGCGCGC
CAGGCGGGGCGGGGCGGGGCGAGGGGCGGGGCGGGGCGAGGCGGAAAGGTGCGGCGGCAGCCAATCAGAG
CGGCGCGCTCCGAAAGTTTCCTTTTATGGCGAGGCGGCGGCGGCGGCGGCCCTATAAAAAGCGAAGCGCG
CGGCGGGCGGGAGTCGCTGCGTTGCCTTCGCCCCGTGCCCCGCTCCGCGCCGCCTCGCGCCGCCCGCCCC
GGCTCTGACTGACCGCGTTACTCCCACAGGTGAGCGGGCGGGACGGCCCTTCTCCTCCGGGCTGTAATTA
GCGCTTGGTTTAATGACGGCTCGTTTCTTTTCTGTGGCTGCGTGAAAGCCTTAAAGGGCTCCGGGAGGGC
CCTTTGTGCGGGGGGGAGCGGCTCGGGGGGTGCGTGCGTGTGTGTGTGCGTGGGGAGCGCCGCGTGCGGC
TCCGCGCTGCCCGGCGGCTGTGAGCGCTGCGGGCGCGGCGCGGGGCTTTGTGCGCTCCGCAGTGTGCGCG
AGGGGAGCGCGGCCGGGGGCGGTGCCCCGCGGTGCGGGGGGGGCTGCGAGGGGAACAAAGGCTGCGTGCG
GGGTGTGTGCGTGGGGGGGTGAGCAGGGGGTGTGGGCGCGGCGGTCGGGCTGTAACCCCCCCCTGCACCC
CCCTCCCCGAGTTGCTGAGCACGGCCCGGCTTCGGGTGCGGGGCTCCGTACGGGGCGTGGCGCGGGGCTC
GCCGTGCCGGGCGGGGGGTGGCGGCAGGTGGGGGTGCCGGGCGGGGCGGGGCCGCCTCGGGCCGGGGAGG
GCTCGGGGGAGGGGCGCGGCGGCCCCCGGAGCGCCGGCGGCTGTCGAGGCGCGGCGAGCCGCAGCCATTG
CCTTTTATGGTAATCGTGCGAGAGGGCGCAGGGACTTCCTTTGTCCCAAATCTGTGCGGAGCCGAAATCT
GGGAGGCGCCGCCGCACCCCCTCTAGCGGGCGCGGGGCGAAGCGGTGCGGCGCCGGCAGGAAGGAAATGG
GCGGGGAGGGCCTTCGTGCGTCGCCGCGCCGCCGTCCCCTTCTCCCTCTCCAGCCTCGGGGCTGTCCGCG
GGGGGACGGCTGCCTTCGGGGGGGACGGGGCAGGGCGGGGTTCGGCTTCTGGCGTGTGACCGGCGGCTCT
AGAGCCTCTGCTAACCATGTTCATGCCTTCTTCTTTTTCCTACAGCTCCTGGGCAACGTGCTGGTTATTG
TGCTGTCTCATCATTTTGGCAAAGAATTGATTAATTCGAGCGAAGGCGCGCCCATTACTCGCATCCATTC
TCAGGCTGTCTCGTCTCGTCTCGCACGCGTGCCGCCACCATGATCGAGAACCAGCTGAGCCTGCTGGGCG
ACTTTTCTGGCGTGCGGCCCGACGATGTGAAAACCGCCATTCAGGCCGCCCAGAAAAAGGGCATCAACGT
GGCCGAGAACGAGCAGTTCAAGGCCGCCTTCGAGCATCTGCTGAACGAGTTCAAGAAGCGGGAAGAGAGA
TACAGCCCCAACACCCTGCGGCGGCTGGAAAGCGCCTGGACCTGCTTCGTGGATTGGTGCCTGGCCAACC
ACAGACACAGCCTGCCTGCCACCCCCGATACCGTGGAAGCCTTCTTCATCGAGCGGGCCGAGGAACTGCA
CCGGAACACCCTGAGCGTGTACAGATGGGCCATCAGCCGGGTGCACAGAGTGGCCGGATGCCCTGATCCC
TGCCTGGACATCTACGTGGAAGATCGGCTGAAGGCCATTGCCCGGAAGAAAGTGCGGGAAGGCGAGGCCG
TGAAGCAGGCCAGCCCTTTCAACGAGCAGCATCTGCTGAAGCTGACCAGCCTGTGGTACAGAAGCGACAA
GCTGCTGCTGCGGCGGAACCTGGCTCTGCTGGCTGTGGCCTACGAGAGCATGCTGAGAGCCAGCGAGCTG
GCCAACATCCGGGTGTCCGATATGGAACTGGCCGGCGACGGAACCGCCATCCTGACCATCCCTATCACCA
AGACCAACCACTCCGGCGAGCCCGATACCTGCATCCTGTCCCAGGATGTGGTGTCCCTGCTGATGGACTA
CACCGAGGCCGGCAAGCTGGATATGAGCAGCGACGGCTTCCTGTTCGTGGGCGTGTCCAAGCACAACACC
TGTATCAAGCCCAAGAAGGACAAGCAGACCTCCGGAGGGTCTGGCTCCGGATCAAGTGGTGGCAGCGGTA
CCCCTTTGTATGGTTTTACTTCGATTTGTGGAAGAAGACCTGAGATGGAAGATGCTGTTTCGACTATACC
AAGATTCCTTCAATCTTCCTCTGGTTCGATGTTAGATGGTCGGTTTGATCCTCAATCCGCCGCTCATTTC
TTCGGTGTTTACGACGGCCATGGCGGTTCTCAGGTAGCGAACTATTGTAGAGAGAGGATGCATTTGGCTT
TGGCGGAGGAGATAGCTAAGGAGAAACCGATGCTCTGCGATGGTGATACGTGGCTGGAGAAGTGGAAGAA
AGCTCTTTTCAACTCGTTCCTGAGAGTTGACTCGGAGATTGGGTCAGTTGCGCCGGAGACGGTTGGGTCA
ACGTCGGTGGTTGCCGTTGTTTTCCCGTCTCACATCTTCGTCGCTAACTGCGGTGACTCTAGAGCCGTTC
TTTGCCGCGGCAAAACTGCACTTCCATTATCCGTTGACCATAAACCGGATAGAGAAGATGAAGCTGCGAG
GATTGAAGCCGCAGGAGGGAAAGTGATTCAGTGGAATGGAGCTCGTGTTTTCGGTGTTCTCGCCATGTCG
AGATCCATTGGCGATAGATACTTGAAACCATCCATCATTCCTGATCCGGAAGTGACGGCTGTGAAGAGAG
TAAAAGAAGATGATTGTCTGATTTTGGCGAGTGACGGGGTTTGGGATGTAATGACGGATGAAGAAGCGTG
TGAGATGGCAAGGAAGCGGATTCTCTTGTGGCACAAGAAAAACGCGGTGGCTGGGGATGCATCGTTGCTC
GCGGATGAGCGGAGAAAGGAAGGGAAAGATCCTGCGGCGATGTCCGCGGCTGAGTATTTGTCAAAGCTGG
CGATACAGAGAGGAAGCAAAGACAACATAAGTGTGGTGGTGGTTGATTTGAAGGATTACAAGGACGATGA
CGATAAGCCCAAGAAAAAGCGGAAGGTGTGAGAATTCCTGTGCCTTCTAGTTGCCAGCCATCTGTTGTTT
GCCCCTCCCCCGTGCCTTCCTTGACCCTGGAAGGTGCCACTCCCACTGTCCTTTCCTAATAAAATGAGGA
AATTGCATCGCATTGTCTGAGTAGGTGTCATTCTATTCTGGGGGGTGGGGTGGGGCAGGACAGCAAGGGG
GAGGATTGGGAAGACAATAGCAGGCATGCTGGGGATGCGGTGGGCTCTATGGCTTCTGAGGCGGAAAGAA
CCAGCTGGGGCTCTAGGGGGTATCCCCACGCGCCCTGTAGCGTGTACCGCTGGGAGTTCGTAGACGGAAA
CAAACGCAGAATCCAAGCGCGGCCGCCCAGGATACATAGATTACCACAACTCCGAGCCCTTCCACCGCTA
GCGCACTCCTCAGGTGCAGGCTGCCTATCAGAAGGTGGTGGCTGGTGTGGCCAATGCCCTGGCTCACAAA
TACCACTGAGATCTTTTTCCCTCTGCCAAAAATTATGGGGACATCATGAAGCCCCTTGAGCATCTGACTT
CTGGCTAATAAAGGAAATTTATTTTCATTGCAATAGTGTGTTGGAATTTTTTGTGTCTCTCACTCGGAAG
GACATATGGGAGGGCAAATCATTTAAAACATCAGAATGAGTATTTGGTTTAGAGTTTGGCAACATATGCC
CATATGCTGGCTGCCATGAACAAAGGTTGGCTATAAAGAGGTCATCAGTATATGAAACAGCCCCCTGCTG
TCCATTCCTTATTCCATAGAAAAGCCTTGACTTGAGGTTAGATTTTTTTTATATTTTGTTTTGTGTTATT
TTTTTCTTTAACATCCCTAAAATTTTCCTTACATGTTTTACTAGCCAGATTTTTCCTCCTCTCCTGACTA
CTCCCAGTCATAGCTGTCCCTCTTCTCTTATGGAGATCCCTCGACCTGCAG
