>Addgene plasmid #108787 | pBW2619_pCAG-PV1-VCre-N277-L1-ABI-NLS-BGHpA | addgene partial sequence | sequence record 218045 | Addgene Partial NGS Result
TGCACCCCCCTCCCCGAGTTGCTGAGCACGGCCCGGCTTCGGGTGCGGGGCTCCGTACGGGGCGTGGCGC
GGGGCTCGCCGTGCCGGGCGGGGGGTGGCGGCAGGTGGGGGTGCCGGGCGGGGCGGGGCCGCCTCGGGCC
GGGGAGGGCTCGGGGGAGGGGCGCGGCGGCCCCCGGAGCGCCGGCGGCTGTCGAGGCGCGGCGAGCCGCA
GCCATTGCCTTTTATGGTAATCGTGCGAGAGGGCGCAGGGACTTCCTTTGTCCCAAATCTGTGCGGAGCC
GAAATCTGGGAGGCGCCGCCGCACCCCCTCTAGCGGGCGCGGGGCGAAGCGGTGCGGCGCCGGCAGGAAG
GAAATGGGCGGGGAGGGCCTTCGTGCGTCGCCGCGCCGCCGTCCCCTTCTCCCTCTCCAGCCTCGGGGCT
GTCCGCGGGGGGACGGCTGCCTTCGGGGGGGACGGGGCAGGGCGGGGTTCGGCTTCTGGCGTGTGACCGG
CGGCTCTAGAGCCTCTGCTAACCATGTTCATGCCTTCTTCTTTTTCCTACAGCTCCTGGGCAACGTGCTG
GTTATTGTGCTGTCTCATCATTTTGGCAAAGAATTGATTAATTCGAGCGAAGGCGCGCCCATTACTCGCA
TCCATTCTCAGGCTGTCTCGTCTCGTCTCGCACGCGTGCCGCCACCATGATCGAGAACCAGCTGAGCCTG
CTGGGCGACTTTTCTGGCGTGCGGCCCGACGATGTGAAAACCGCCATTCAGGCCGCCCAGAAAAAGGGCA
TCAACGTGGCCGAGAACGAGCAGTTCAAGGCCGCCTTCGAGCATCTGCTGAACGAGTTCAAGAAGCGGGA
AGAGAGATACAGCCCCAACACCCTGCGGCGGCTGGAAAGCGCCTGGACCTGCTTCGTGGATTGGTGCCTG
GCCAACCACAGACACAGCCTGCCTGCCACCCCCGATACCGTGGAAGCCTTCTTCATCGAGCGGGCCGAGG
AACTGCACCGGAACACCCTGAGCGTGTACAGATGGGCCATCAGCCGGGTGCACAGAGTGGCCGGATGCCC
TGATCCCTGCCTGGACATCTACGTGGAAGATCGGCTGAAGGCCATTGCCCGGAAGAAAGTGCGGGAAGGC
GAGGCCGTGAAGCAGGCCAGCCCTTTCAACGAGCAGCATCTGCTGAAGCTGACCAGCCTGTGGTACAGAA
GCGACAAGCTGCTGCTGCGGCGGAACCTGGCTCTGCTGGCTGTGGCCTACGAGAGCATGCTGAGAGCCAG
CGAGCTGGCCAACATCCGGGTGTCCGATATGGAACTGGCCGGCGACGGAACCGCCATCCTGACCATCCCT
ATCACCAAGACCAACCACTCCGGCGAGCCCGATACCTGCATCCTGTCCCAGGATGTGGTGTCCCTGCTGA
TGGACTACACCGAGGCCGGCAAGCTGGATATGAGCAGCGACGGCTTCCTGTTCGTGGGCGTGTCCAAGCA
CAACACCTGTATCAAGCCCAAGAAGGACAAGCAGACCTCCGGAGGGTCTGGCTCCGGATCAAGTGGTGGC
AGCGGTACCCCTTTGTATGGTTTTACTTCGATTTGTGGAAGAAGACCTGAGATGGAAGATGCTGTTTCGA
CTATACCAAGATTCCTTCAATCTTCCTCTGGTTCGATGTTAGATGGTCGGTTTGATCCTCAATCCGCCGC
TCATTTCTTCGGTGTTTACGACGGCCATGGCGGTTCTCAGGTAGCGAACTATTGTAGAGAGAGGATGCAT
TTGGCTTTGGCGGAGGAGATAGCTAAGGAGAAACCGATGCTCTGCGATGGTGATACGTGGCTGGAGAAGT
GGAAGAAAGCTCTTTTCAACTCGTTCCTGAGAGTTGACTCGGAGATTGGGTCAGTTGCGCCGGAGACGGT
TGGGTCAACGTCGGTGGTTGCCGTTGTTTTCCCGTCTCACATCTTCGTCGCTAACTGCGGTGACTCTAGA
GCCGTTCTTTGCCGCGGCAAAACTGCACTTCCATTATCCGTTGACCATAAACCGGATAGAGAAGATGAAG
CTGCGAGGATTGAAGCCGCAGGAGGGAAAGTGATTCAGTGGAATGGAGCTCGTGTTTTCGGTGTTCTCGC
CATGTCGAGATCCATTGGCGATAGATACTTGAAACCATCCATCATTCCTGATCCGGAAGTGACGGCTGTG
AAGAGAGTAAAAGAAGATGATTGTCTGATTTTGGCGAGTGACGGGGTTTGGGATGTAATGACGGATGAAG
AAGCGTGTGAGATGGCAAGGAAGCGGATTCTCTTGTGGCACAAGAAAAACGCGGTGGCTGGGGATGCATC
GTTGCTCGCGGATGAGCGGAGAAAGGAAGGGAAAGATCCTGCGGCGATGTCCGCGGCTGAGTATTTGTCA
AAGCTGGCGATACAGAGAGGAAGCAAAGACAACATAAGTGTGGTGGTGGTTGATTTGAAGGATTACAAGG
ACGATGACGATAAGCCCAAGAAAAAGCGGAAGGTGTGAGAATTCCTGTGCCTTCTAGTTGCCAGCCATCT
GTTGTTTGCCCCTCCCCCGTGCCTTCCTTGACCCTGGAAGGTGCCACTCCCACTGTCCTTTCCTAATAAA
ATGAGGAAATTGCATCGCATTGTCTGAGTAGGTGTCATTCTATTCTGGGGGGTGGGGTGGGGCAGGACAG
CAAGGGGGAGGATTGGGAAGACAATAGCAGGCATGCTGGGGATGCGGTGGGCTCTATGGCTTCTGAGGCG
GAAAGAACCAGCTGGGGCTCTAGGGGGTATCCCCACGCGCCCTGTAGCGTGTACCGCTGGGAGTTCGTAG
ACGGAAACAAACGCAGAATCCAAGCGCGGCCGCCCAGGATACATAGATTACCACAACTCCGAGCCCTTCC
ACCGCTAGCGCACTCCTCAGGTGCAGGCTGCCTATCAGAAGGTGGTGGCTGGTGTGGCCAATGCCCTGGC
TCACAAATACCACTGAGATCTTTTTCCCTCTGCCAAAAATTATGGGGACATCATGAAGCCCCTTGAGCAT
CTGACTTCTGGCTAATAAAGGAAATTTATTTTCATTGCAATAGTGTGTTGGAATTTTTTGTGTCTCTCAC
TCGGAAGGACATATGGGAGGGCAAATCATTTAAAACATCAGAATGAGTATTTGGTTTAGAGTTTGGCAAC
ATATGCCCATATGCTGGCTGCCATGAACAAAGGTTGGCTATAAAGAGGTCATCAGTATATGAAACAGCCC
CCTGCTGTCCATTCCTTATTCCATAGAAAAGCCTTGACTTGAGGTTAGATTTTTTTTATATTTTGTTTTG
TGTTATTTTTTTCTTTAACATCCCTAAAATTTTCCTTACATGTTTTACTAGCCAGATTTTTCCTCCTCTC
CTGACTACTCCCAGTCATAGCTGTCCCTCTTCTCTTATGGAGATCCCTCGACCTGCAGCCCAAGCTTGGC
GTAATCATGGTCATAGCTGTTTCCTGTGTGAAATTGTTATCCGCTCACAATTCCACACAACATACGAGCC
GGAAGCATAAAGTGTAAAGCCTGGGGTGCCTAATGAGTGAGCTAACTCACATTAATTGCGTTGCGCTCAC
TGCCCGCTTTCCAGTCGGGAAACCTGTCGTGCCAGCGGATCCGCATCTCAATTAGTCAGCAACCATAGTC
CCGCCCCTAACTCCGCCCAGTTCCGCCCATTCTCCGCCCCATGGCTGACTAATTTTTTTTATTTATGCAG
AGGCCGAGGCCGCCTCGGCCTCTGAGCTATTCCAGAAGTAGTGAGGAGGCTTTTTTGGAGGCCTAGGCTT
TTGCAAAAAGCTAACTTGTTTATTGCAGCTTATAATGGTTACAAATAAAGCAATAGCATCACAAATTTCA
CAAATAAAGCATTTTTTTCACTGCATTCTAGTTGTGGTTTGTCCAAACTCATCAATGTATCTTATCATGT
CTGGATCCGCTGCATTAATGAATCGGCCAACGCGCGGGGAGAGGCGGTTTGCGTATTGGGCGCTCTTCCG
CTTCCTCGCTCACTGACTCGCTGCGCTCGGTCGTTCGGCTGCGGCGAGCGGTATCAGCTCACTCAAAGGC
GGTAATACGGTTATCCACAGAATCAGGGGATAACGCAGGAAAGAACATGTGAGCAAAAGGCCAGCAAAAG
GCCAGGAACCGTAAAAAGGCCGCGTTGCTGGCGTTTTTCCATAGGCTCCGCCCCCCTGACGAGCATCACA
AAAATCGACGCTCAAGTCAGAGGTGGCGAAACCCGACAGGACTATAAAGATACCAGGCGTTTCCCCCTGG
AAGCTCCCTCGTGCGCTCTCCTGTTCCGACCCTGCCGCTTACCGGATACCTGTCCGCCTTTCTCCCTTCG
GGAAGCGTGGCGCTTTCTCATAGCTCACGCTGTAGGTATCTCAGTTCGGTGTAGGTCGTTCGCTCCAAGC
TGGGCTGTGTGCACGAACCCCCCGTTCAGCCCGACCGCTGCGCCTTATCCGGTAACTATCGTCTTGAGTC
CAACCCGGTAAGACACGACTTATCGCCACTGGCAGCAGCCACTGGTAACAGGATTAGCAGAGCGAGGTAT
GTAGGCGGTGCTACAGAGTTCTTGAAGTGGTGGCCTAACTACGGCTACACTAGAAGAACAGTATTTGGTA
TCTGCGCTCTGCTGAAGCCAGTTACCTTCGGAAAAAGAGTTGGTAGCTCTTGATCCGGCAAACAAACCAC
CGCTGGTAGCGGTGGTTTTTTTGTTTGCAAGCAGCAGATTACGCGCAGAAAAAAAGGATCTCAAGAAGAT
CCTTTGATCTTTTCTACGGGGTCTGACGCTCAGTGGAACGAAAACTCACGTTAAGGGATTTTGGTCATGA
GATTATCAAAAAGGATCTTCACCTAGATCCTTTTAAATTAAAAATGAAGTTTTAAATCAATCTAAAGTAT
ATATGAGTAAACTTGGTCTGACAGTTACCAATGCTTAATCAGTGAGGCACCTATCTCAGCGATCTGTCTA
TTTCGTTCATCCATAGTTGCCTGACTCCCCGTCGTGTAGATAACTACGATACGGGAGGGCTTACCATCTG
GCCCCAGTGCTGCAATGATACCGCGAGACCCACGCTCACCGGCTCCAGATTTATCAGCAATAAACCAGCC
AGCCGGAAGGGCCGAGCGCAGAAGTGGTCCTGCAACTTTATCCGCCTCCATCCAGTCTATTAATTGTTGC
CGGGAAGCTAGAGTAAGTAGTTCGCCAGTTAATAGTTTGCGCAACGTTGTTGCCATTGCTACAGGCATCG
TGGTGTCACGCTCGTCGTTTGGTATGGCTTCATTCAGCTCCGGTTCCCAACGATCAAGGCGAGTTACATG
ATCCCCCATGTTGTGCAAAAAAGCGGTTAGCTCCTTCGGTCCTCCGATCGTTGTCAGAAGTAAGTTGGCC
GCAGTGTTATCACTCATGGTTATGGCAGCACTGCATAATTCTCTTACTGTCATGCCATCCGTAAGATGCT
TTTCTGTGACTGGTGAGTACTCAACCAAGTCATTCTGAGAATAGTGTATGCGGCGACCGAGTTGCTCTTG
CCCGGCGTCAATACGGGATAATACCGCGCCACATAGCAGAACTTTAAAAGTGCTCATCATTGGAAAACGT
TCTTCGGGGCGAAAACTCTCAAGGATCTTACCGCTGTTGAGATCCAGTTCGATGTAACCCACTCGTGCAC
CCAACTGATCTTCAGCATCTTTTACTTTCACCAGCGTTTCTGGGTGAGCAAAAACAGGAAGGCAAAATGC
CGCAAAAAAGGGAATAAGGGCGACACGGAAATGTTGAATACTCATACTCTTCCTTTTTCAATATTATTGA
AGCATTTATCAGGGTTATTGTCTCATGAGCGGATACATATTTGAATGTATTTAGAAAAATAAACAAATAG
GGGTTCCGCGCACATTTCCCCGAAAAGTGCCACCTGGGTCGACATTGATTATTGACTAGTTATTAATAGT
AATCAATTACGGGGTCATTAGTTCATAGCCCATATATGGAGTTCCGCGTTACATAACTTACGGTAAATGG
CCCGCCTGGCTGACCGCCCAACGACCCCCGCCCATTGACGTCAATAATGACGTATGTTCCCATAGTAACG
CCAATAGGGACTTTCCATTGACGTCAATGGGTGGAGTATTTACGGTAAACTGCCCACTTGGCAGTACATC
AAGTGTATCATATGCCAAGTACGCCCCCTATTGACGTCAATGACGGTAAATGGCCCGCCTGGCATTATGC
CCAGTACATGACCTTATGGGACTTTCCTACTTGGCAGTACATCTACGTATTAGTCATCGCTATTACCATG
GTCGAGGTGAGCCCCACGTTCTGCTTCACTCTCCCCATCTCCCCCCCCTCCCCACCCCCAATTTTGTATT
TATTTATTTTTTAATTATTTTGTGCAGCGATGGGGGCGGGGGGG
